>Addgene plasmid #97100 | PipaH-TetR | addgene full sequence | sequence record 182441 | Addgene NGS Result
CGCGATCTGTTGCCTTGGAAAGTTGATCTGACCTCTCAGTAAATATCAATACGGTTCTGACGAGCCGCTT
ACCGTTCAAATATGAAGTACGATGTTTAACTAACCGAAAAACAAGAACAATACGGTGCAAACAGGCCATT
CACGGTTAACTGAAACAGTATCGTTTTTTTACAGCCAATTTTGTTTATCCTTATTAAGATAAAAAAGTGC
TAAGCAATAATTTTGTTTAACTTTAAGAAGGAGATATACAATGTCTAGATTAGATAAAAGTAAAGTGATT
AACAGCGCATTAGAGCTGCTTAATGAGGTCGGAATCGAAGGTTTAACAACCCGTAAACTCGCCCAGAAGC
TAGGTGTAGAGCAGCCTACATTGTATTGGCATGTAAAAAATAAGCGGGCTTTGCTCGACGCCTTAGCCAT
TGAGATGTTAGATAGGCACCATACTCACTTTTGCCCTTTAGAAGGGGAAAGCTGGCAAGATTTTTTACGT
AATAACGCTAAAAGTTTTAGATGTGCTTTACTAAGTCATCGCGATGGAGCAAAAGTACATTTAGGTACAC
GGCCTACAGAAAAACAGTATGAAACTCTCGAAAATCAATTAGCCTTTTTATGCCAACAAGGTTTTTCACT
AGAGAATGCATTATATGCACTCAGCGCTGTGGGGCATTTTACTTTAGGTTGCGTATTGGAAGATCAAGAG
CATCAAGTCGCTAAAGAAGAAAGGGAAACACCTACTACTGATAGTATGCCGCCATTATTACGACAAGCTA
TCGAATTATTTGATCACCAAGGTGCAGAGCCAGCCTTCTTATTCGGCCTTGAATTGATCATATGCGGATT
AGAAAAACAACTTAAATGTGAAAGTGGGTCTTAATGAACTAACGCATGAGAAAGCCCCCGGAAGATCACC
TTCCGGGGGCTTTTTTATTGCGCCCTTGAGAGTCGGGCATTGTCTTCGCTCCTTCCGGTGGGCGCGGGGC
ATGACTATCGTCGCCGCACTTATGACTGTGTTCTTTATCATGCAACTCGTAGGACAGGTGCCGGCAGCGC
TCTTCCGCTTCCTCGCTCACTGACTCGCTGCGCTCGGTCGTTCGGCTGCGGCGAGCGGTATCAGCTCACT
CAAAGGCGGTAATACGGTTATCAACAGAATCAGGGGATAACGCAGGAAAGAACATGTGAGCAAAAGGCCA
GCAAAAGGCCAGGAACCGTAAAAAGGCCGCGTTGCTGGCGTTTTTCCATAGGCTCCGCCCCCCTGACGAG
CATCACAAAAATCGACGCTCAAGTCAGAGGTGGCGAAACCCGACAGGACTATAAAGATACCAGGCGTTTC
CCCCTGGAAGCTCCCTCGTGCGCTCTCCTGTTCCGACCCTGCCGCTTACCGGATACCTGTCCGCCTTTCT
CCATTCGGGAAGCGTGGCGCTTTCTCATAGCTCACGCTGTAGGTATCTCAGTTCGGTGTAGGTCGTTCGC
TCCAAGCTGGGCTGTGTGCACGAACCCCCCGTTCAGCCCGACCGCTGCGCCTTATCCGGTAACTATCGTC
TTGAGTCCAACCCGGTAAGACACGACTTATCGCCACTGGCAGCAGCCACTGGTAACAGGATTAGCAGAGC
GAGGTATGTAGGCGGTGCTACAGAGTTCTTGAAGTGGTGGCCTAACTACGGCTACACTAGAAGAACAGTA
TTTGGTATCTGCGCTCTGCTGAAGCCAGTTACCTTCGGAAAAAGAGTTGGTAGCTCTTGATCCGGCAAAC
AAACCACCGCTGGTAGCGGTGGTTTTTTTGTTTGCAAGCAGCAGATTACGCGCAGAAAAAAAGGATCTCA
AGAAGATCCTTTGATCTTTTCTACGGGGTCTGACGCTCAGTGGAACGAAAACTCACGTTAAGGGATTTTG
GTCATGAGATTATCAAAAAGGATCTTCACCTAGATCCTTTTAAATTAAAAATGAAGTTTTAAATCAATCT
AAAGTATATATGAGTAAACTTGGTCTGACAGTTACCAATGCTTAATCAGTGAGGCACCTATCTCAGCGAT
CTGTCTATTTCGTTCATCCATAGTTGCCTGACTCCCCGTCGTGTAGATAACTACGATACGGGAGGGCTTA
CCATCTGGCCCCAGTGCTGCAATGATACCGCGTGACCCACGCTCACCGGCTCCAGATTTATCAGCAATAA
ACCAGCCAGCCGGAAGGGCCGAGCGCAGAAGTGGTCCTGCAACTTTATCCGCCTCCATCCAGTCTATTAA
TTGTTGCCGGGAAGCTAGAGTAAGTAGTTCGCCAGTTAATAGTTTGCGCAACGTTGTTGCCATTGCTACA
GGCATCGTGGTGTCACGCTCGTCGTTTGGTATGGCTTCATTCAGCTCCGGTTCCCAACGATCAAGGCGAG
TTGCATGATCCCCCATGTTGTGCAAAAAAGCGGTTAGCTCCTTCGGTCCTCCGATCGTTGTCAGAAGTAA
GTTGGCCGCAGTGTTATCACTCATGGTTATGGCAGCACTGCATAATTCTCTTACTGTCATGCCATCCGTA
AGATGCTTTTCTGTGACTGGTGAGTACTCAACCAAGTCATTCTGAGAATAGTGTATGCGGCGACCGAGTT
GCTCTTGCCCGGCGTCAACACGGGATAATACCGCGCCACATAGCAGAACTTTAAAAGTGCTCATCATTGG
AAAACGTTCTTCGGGGCGAAAACTCTCAAGGATCTTACCGCTGTTGAGATCCAGTTCGATGTAACCCACT
CGTGCACCCAACTGATCTTCAGCATCTTTTACTTTCACCAGCGTTTCTGGGTGAGCAAAAACAGGAAGGC
AAAATGCCGCAAAAAAGGGAATAAGGGCGACACGGAAATGTTGAATACTCATACTCTTCCTTTTTCAATA
TTATTGAAGCATTTATCAGGGTTATTGTCTCATGAGCGGATACATATTTGAATGTATTTAGAAAAATAAA
CAAATAGGGGTTCCGCGCACATTTCCCCGAAAAGTGCCACCTGACGTCTAAGAAACCATTATTATCATGA
CATTAACCTATAAAAATAGGCGTATCACGAGGCCCTTTCGTGTTCAAGAATTCTGGCGAATCCTCTGACC
AGCCAGAAAACGACCTTTCTGTGGTGAAACCGGATGCTGCAATTCAGAGCGCCAGCAAGTGGGGGACAGC
AGATGACCTGACCGCCGCAGAGTGGATGTTTGACATGGTGATGACTATCGCACCATCAGCCAGAAAACCG
AATTTTGCTGGGTGGGCTAACGATATCCGCCTGATGCGTGAACGTGACGGACGTAACGAAGACAACCACG
CATTGCTGTTCGCGAAAATGACATCAAAAACGCCATTAACCTGATGTTCTGGGGAATATAAATGTCAGGC
TAGGGTCAAAAATCGTGGCGTTGACAAAATGGCTGCGTTACGTCATTGAGCATATCCAGGACTGGCCGGC
AAACCGGGTA
Features (pLannotate 1.2.2; 9 found; start..end, strand, type, name):
    222..244     +  RBS            RBS: efficient ribosome binding site from bacteriophage T7 gene 10 (Olins and Rangwala, 1989)
    251..874     +  CDS            TetR: tetracycline repressor TetR; tetR from transposon Tn10; TetR binds to the tetracycline operator tetO to inhibit transcription. This inhibition can be relieved by adding tetracycline or doxycycline.
    933..1112    +  CDS            tetA (fragment): TCR3_ECOLX - Experimental evidence at protein level: Swiss-Prot protein existence level 1. Resistance to tetracycline by an active tetracycline efflux. This is an energy-dependent process that decreases the accumulation of the antibiotic in whole cells. This protein functions as a metal- tetracycline/H(+) antiporter. From Escherichia coli. This protein is used as a marker in many commonly used cloning vectors, such as pBR322 and pACYC184.
   1233..1821    -  rep_origin     ori: high-copy-number ColE1/pMB1/pBR322/pUC origin of replication
   1992..2852    -  CDS            AmpR: β-lactamase; bla; confers resistance to ampicillin, carbenicillin, and related antibiotics
   2853..2957    -  promoter       AmpR promoter: bla
   3059..3301    +  CDS            O (fragment): VRPO_LAMBD - Protein inferred from homology: Swiss-Prot protein existence level 3. Necessary for the bidirectional replication of DNA. It interacts with the ori (origin of replication) region of the genome during the initiation of replication. From Escherichia phage lambda (Bacteriophage lambda).
   3301..3351    +  CDS            ccdB (fragment): CcdB, a bacterial toxin that poisons DNA gyrase; ccdB; Plasmids containing the ccdB gene cannot be propagated in standard E. coli strains.
   3375..9       +  CDS            yuaK (fragment) (across the origin): YUAK_ECOLI - Also known as ybiB. Protein predicted: Swiss-Prot protein existence level 4. From Escherichia coli (strain K12).
