[The description below was written by a language model from this plasmid's Addgene catalogue record and pLannotate feature annotations shown in this document.]
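Description:
PipaH-TetR is a bacterial expression plasmid built on the pBEST backbone, with a full sequence of about 3.4 kb. It is propagated in E. coli at high copy number from a ColE1/pUC-type origin of replication. Selection is with ampicillin, through a β-lactamase gene driven by its native bla promoter.

The payload is the Tn10 tetracycline repressor TetR, a roughly 620 bp coding sequence. It sits just downstream of the efficient ribosome binding site from bacteriophage T7 gene 10 and is transcribed from the PipaH promoter. The insert was assembled through BsaI sites that were destroyed during cloning, which is consistent with a Golden Gate-style assembly. According to the record, TetR is expressed only when ipgC and mxiE are both present. The promoter therefore behaves as a two-input AND-type element that needs an activator and its chaperone partner, and neither protein is encoded on this plasmid. The PipaH promoter itself is not annotated in the feature table. It presumably lies in the unannotated stretch upstream of the RBS, and the record notes that it came from another laboratory's plasmid.

The TetR produced can repress promoters carrying tetO operators, and tetracycline or doxycycline relieves that repression. This makes the construct suitable as a logic or inverter module in synthetic gene circuits, although the record does not describe a specific application beyond conditional TetR expression. The automated annotation also reports short fragments matching tetA, lambda O protein, ccdB and yuaK. These are partial hits, most likely backbone remnants or matches to regulatory and spacer sequence, and not functional genes.
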