Addgene plasmid #97100: PipaH-TetR
Purpose: Expresses TetR in the presence of ipgC and mxiE
Depositing lab: Richard Murray. Depositing organization: California Institute of Technology.
Backbone
  Vector backbone: pBEST
  Backbone size w/o insert (bp): 2819
  Vector type: Bacterial Expression
Growth in bacteria
  Bacterial resistance: Ampicillin, 100 μg/mL
  Growth temperature: 37°C
  Growth strain: DH5alpha
  Copy number: High Copy
Gene/Insert
  Gene/Insert name: TetR
  Insert size (bp): 621
  Promoter: PipaH
  Cloning method: Restriction Enzyme; 5′ cloning site BsaI (destroyed during cloning); 3′ cloning site BsaI (destroyed during cloning)
Resource information
  A portion of this plasmid was derived from a plasmid made by: The PipaH promoter was derived from a plasmid made by Chris Voigt's lab.
Terms and licenses: Academic/Nonprofit Terms; Industry Terms: Not Available to Industry
How to cite: PipaH-TetR was a gift from Richard Murray (Addgene plasmid # 97100 ; http://n2t.net/addgene:97100 ; RRID:Addgene_97100)
