>Addgene plasmid #97100 | PipaH-TetR | depositor partial sequence | sequence record 178747 | TetR
TCTAGATTAGATAAAAGTAAAGTGATTAACAGCGCATTAGAGCTGCTTAATGAGGTCGGAATCGAAGGTT
TAACAACCCGTAAACTCGCCCAGAAGCTAGGTGTAGAGCAGCCTACATTGTATTGGCATGTAAAAAATAA
GCGGGCTTTGCTCGACGCCTTAGCCATTGAGATGTTAGATAGGCACCATACTCACTTTTGCCCTTTAGAA
GGGGAAAGCTGGCAAGATTTTTTACGTAATAACGCTAAAAGTTTTAGATGTGCTTTACTAAGTCATCGCG
ATGGAGCAAAAGTACATTTAGGTACACGGCCTACAGAAAAACAGTATGAAACTCTCGAAAATCAATTAGC
CTTTTTATGCCAACAAGGTTTTTCACTAGAGAATGCATTATATGCACTCAGCGCTGTGGGGCATTTTACT
TTAGGTTGCGTATTGGAAGATCAAGAGCATCAAGTCGCTAAAGAAGAAAGGGAAACACCTACTACTGATA
GTATGCCGCCATTATTACGACAAGCTATCGAATTATTTGATCACCAAGGTGCAGAGCCAGCCTTCTTATT
CGGCCTTGAATTGATCATATGCGGATTAGAAAAACAACTTAAATGTGAAAGTGGGTCTTAA
